Addgene plasmid #192643: pCK760
Purpose: Expresses BBa_J23110-sfGFP (capacity monitor) and J3-Bba_J23117-mRFP (CRISPRa reporter) on pSC101-AmpR
Depositing lab: Jesse Zalatan. Depositing organization: University of Washington. Publication: Expanding the Scope of Bacterial CRISPR Activation with PAM-Flexible dCas9 Variants. Kiattisewee C, Karanjia AV, Legut M, Daniloski Z, Koplik SE, Nelson J, Kleinstiver BP, Sanjana NE, Carothers JM, Zalatan JG. ACS Synth Biol. 2022 Nov 15. doi: 10.1021/acssynbio.2c00405. PubMed 36378874.
Backbone
  Vector backbone: pJF143.J3 (Addgene #153028)
  Backbone manufacturer: Jesse Zalatan
  Backbone size w/o insert (bp): 3368
  Total vector size (bp): 5546
  Vector type: CRISPR, Synthetic Biology
Growth in bacteria
  Bacterial resistance: Ampicillin, 100 μg/mL
  Growth temperature: 37°C
  Growth strain: DH5alpha
  Copy number: Low Copy
Gene/Insert
  Gene/Insert name: BBa_J23110-sfGFP
  Species: Synthetic
  Insert size (bp): 1108
  Promoter: BBa_J23110
  Cloning method: Gibson Cloning
  Sequencing primers: 5′ TTAGAAAAATAAACAAATAGGGGTTCCGCGC; 3′ ACAGGATGTCCCAAGCGAAC
Terms and licenses: Academic/Nonprofit Terms; Industry Terms: Not Available to Industry
Depositor comments: This plasmid is low copy and therefore has a higher percentage of E. coli genomic DNA. To get high concentration / high purity plasmid of pSC101 backbone, we usually grow multiple cultures and pool them into one column for miniprep. For Qiagen miniprep kit, we included PB wash step to increase the purity.
How to cite: pCK760 was a gift from Jesse Zalatan (Addgene plasmid # 192643 ; http://n2t.net/addgene:192643 ; RRID:Addgene_192643)
