[The description below was written by a language model from this plasmid's Addgene catalogue record and pLannotate feature annotations shown in this document.]
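Description:
pCK760 is a low-copy bacterial dual-reporter plasmid for CRISPR activation (CRISPRa) experiments in E. coli, built by Gibson assembly on the pJF143.J3 backbone. It replicates from the pSC101 origin, which depends on the plasmid-encoded Rep101 (RepA) protein. Selection is by ampicillin through a β-lactamase gene driven by its native bla promoter and followed by a lambda t0 terminator. The catalogue lists a total size of about 5.5 kb, consistent with the sequenced record.

The payload consists of two independent fluorescent reporter cassettes in the same orientation, each closed off by tandem rrnB T1 and T7Te terminators that insulate it from its neighbour. In the first, superfolder GFP is expressed from the constitutive Anderson-series promoter BBa_J23110 and serves as a "capacity monitor": a constitutive readout whose level reports changes in overall cellular gene-expression capacity or burden, independent of the targeted activation. In the second, mRFP1 sits downstream of the weak BBa_J23117 minimal promoter preceded by the J3 upstream sequence, which the record identifies as the CRISPRa reporter. By that designation, J3 presumably provides the guide RNA target region from which a dCas9-based activator boosts transcription, although the record does not describe it further. The automated annotation labels both promoters as fragments of J23119, which most likely reflects the close sequence similarity among members of this promoter family rather than a discrepancy with the catalogue entry.

Comparing red and green fluorescence lets CRISPRa-specific activation be separated from global expression effects. The associated work used such reporters to evaluate PAM-flexible dCas9 variants for bacterial CRISPR activation.
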