Features (pLannotate 1.2.2; 13 found; start..end, strand, type, name):
    524..1474    -  CDS            Rep101: RepA protein needed for replication with the pSC101 origin; rep101
   1522..1744    -  rep_origin     pSC101 ori: low-copy replication origin that requires the Rep101 protein
   2236..2330    -  terminator     lambda t0 terminator: transcription terminator from phage lambda
   2360..3220    -  CDS            AmpR: β-lactamase; bla; confers resistance to ampicillin, carbenicillin, and related antibiotics
   3221..3325    -  promoter       AmpR promoter: bla
   3544..3572    +  promoter       J23119 promoter (fragment): bacterial promoter (Registry of Standard Biological Parts BBa J23119)
   3600..4313    +  CDS            Superfolder GFP: Superfolder GFP is a basic (constitutively fluorescent) green fluorescent protein published in 2005, derived from Aequorea victoria. It is reported to be a very rapidly-maturing weak dimer.
   4349..4420    +  terminator     rrnB T1 terminator: transcription terminator T1 from the E. coli rrnB gene
   4436..4463    +  terminator     T7Te terminator: phage T7 early transcription terminator
   4647..4669    +  promoter       J23119 promoter (fragment): bacterial promoter (Registry of Standard Biological Parts BBa J23119)
   4709..5386    +  CDS            mRFP1: monomeric derivative of DsRed (Campbell et al., 2002)
   5419..5490    +  terminator     rrnB T1 terminator: transcription terminator T1 from the E. coli rrnB gene
   5506..5533    +  terminator     T7Te terminator: phage T7 early transcription terminator
>Addgene plasmid #192643 | pCK760 | addgene full sequence | sequence record 383089 | Addgene NGS Result
CTAGGGTACGGGTTTTGCTGCCCGCAAACGGGCTGTTCTGGTGTTGCTAGTTTGTTATCAGAATCGCAGA
TCCGGCTTCAGCCGGTTTGCCGGCTGAAAGCGCTATTTCTTCCAGAATTGCCATGATTTTTTCCCCACGG
GAGGCGTCACTGGCTCCCGTGTTGTCGGCAGCTTTGATTCGATAAGCAGCATCGCCTGTTTCAGGCTGTC
TATGTGTGACTGTTGAGCTGTAACAAGTTGTCTCAGGTGTTCAATTTCATGTTCTAGTTGCTTTGTTTTA
CTGGTTTCACCTGTTCTATTAGGTGTTACATGCTGTTCATCTGTTACATTGTCGATCTGTTCATGGTGAA
CAGCTTTGAATGCACCAAAAACTCGTAAAAGCTCTGATGTATCTATCTTTTTTACACCGTTTTCATCTGT
GCATATGGACAGTTTTCCCTTTGATATGTAACGGTGAACAGTTGTTCTACTTTTGTTTGTTAGTCTTGAT
GCTTCACTGATAGATACAAGAGCCATAAGAACCTCAGATCCTTCCGTATTTAGCCAGTATGTTCTCTAGT
GTGGTTCGTTGTTTTTGCGTGAGCCATGAGAACGAACCATTGAGATCATACTTACTTTGCATGTCACTCA
AAAATTTTGCCTCAAAACTGGTGAGCTGAATTTTTGCAGTTAAAGCATCGTGTAGTGTTTTTCTTAGTCC
GTTATGTAGGTAGGAATCTGATGTAATGGTTGTTGGTATTTTGTCACCATTCATTTTTATCTGGTTGTTC
TCAAGTTCGGTTACGAGATCCATTTGTCTATCTAGTTCAACTTGGAAAATCAACGTATCAGTCGGGCGGC
CTCGCTTATCAACCACCAATTTCATATTGCTGTAAGTGTTTAAATCTTTACTTATTGGTTTCAAAACCCA
TTGGTTAAGCCTTTTAAACTCATGGTAGTTATTTTCAAGCATTAACATGAACTTAAATTCATCAAGGCTA
ATCTCTATATTTGCCTTGTGAGTTTTCTTTTGTGTTAGTTCTTTTAATAACCACTCATAAATCCTCATAG
AGTATTTGTTTTCAAAAGACTTAACATGTTCCAGATTATATTTTATGAATTTTTTTAACTGGAAAAGATA
AGGCAATATCTCTTCACTAAAAACTAATTCTAATTTTTCGCTTGAGAACTTGGCATAGTTTGTCCACTGG
AAAATCTCAAAGCCTTTAACCAAAGGATTCCTGATTTCCACAGTTCTCGTCATCAGCTCTCTGGTTGCTT
TAGCTAATACACCATAAGCATTTTCCCTACTGATGTTCATCATCTGAGCGTATTGGTTATAAGTGAACGA
TACCGTCCGTTCTTTCCTTGTAGGGTTTTCAATCGTGGGGTTGAGTAGTGCCACACAGCATAAAATTAGC
TTGGTTTCATGCTCCGTTAAGTCATAGCGACTAATCGCTAGTTCATTTGCTTTGAAAACAACTAATTCAG
ACATACATCTCAATTGGTCTAGGTGATTTTAATCACTATACCAATTGAGATGGGCTAGTCAATGATAATT
ACTAGTCCTTTTCCCGGGTGATCTGGGTATCTGTAAATTCTGCTAGACCTTTGCTGGAAAACTTGTAAAT
TCTGCTAGACCCTCTGTAAATTCCGCTAGACCTTTGTGTGTTTTTTTTGTTTATATTCAAGTGGTTATAA
TTTATAGAATAAAGAAAGAATAAAAAAAGATAAAAAGAATAGATCCCAGCCCTGTGTATAACTCACTACT
TTAGTCAGTTCCGCAGTATTACAAAAGGATGTCGCAAACGCTGTTTGCTCCTCTACAAAACAGACCTTAA
AACCCTAAAGGCTTAAGTAGCACCCTCGCAAGCTCGGGCAAATCGCTGAATATTCCTTTTGTCTCCGACC
ATCAGGCACCTGAGTCGCTGTCTTTTTCGTGACATTCAGTTCGCTGCGCTCACGGCTCTGGCAGTGAATG
GGGGTAAATGGCACTACAGGCGCCTTTTATGGATTCATGCAAGGAAACTACCCATAATACAAGAAAAGCC
CGTCACGGGCTTCTCAGGGCGTTTTATGGCGGGTCTGCTATGTGGTGCTATCTGACTTTTTGCTGTTCAG
CAGTTCCTGCCCTCTGATTTTCCAGTCTGACCACTTCGGATTATCCCGTGACAGGTCATTCAGACTGGCT
AATGCACCCAGTAAGGCAGCGGTATCATCAACAGGCTTACCCGTCTTACTGTCCCTAGTGCTTGGATTCT
CACCAATAAAAAACGCCCGGCGGCAACCGAGCGTTCTGAACAAATCCAGATGGAGTTCTGAGGTCATTAC
TGGATCTATCAACAGGAGTCCAAGCGAGCTCGTAAACTTGGTCTGACAGTTACCAATGCTTAATCAGTGA
GGCACCTATCTCAGCGATCTGTCTATTTCGTTCATCCATAGTTGCCTGACTCCCCGTCGTGTAGATAACT
ACGATACGGGAGGGCTTACCATCTGGCCCCAGTGCTGCAATGATACCGCGAGACCCACGCTCACCGGCTC
CAGATTTATCAGCAATAAACCAGCCAGCCGGAAGGGCCGAGCGCAGAAGTGGTCCTGCAACTTTATCCGC
CTCCATCCAGTCTATTAATTGTTGCCGGGAAGCTAGAGTAAGTAGTTCGCCAGTTAATAGTTTGCGCAAC
GTTGTTGCCATTGCTACAGGCATCGTGGTGTCACGCTCGTCGTTTGGTATGGCTTCATTCAGCTCCGGTT
CCCAACGATCAAGGCGAGTTACATGATCCCCCATGTTGTGCAAAAAAGCGGTTAGCTCCTTCGGTCCTCC
GATCGTTGTCAGAAGTAAGTTGGCCGCAGTGTTATCACTCATGGTTATGGCAGCACTGCATAATTCTCTT
ACTGTCATGCCATCCGTAAGATGCTTTTCTGTGACTGGTGAGTACTCAACCAAGTCATTCTGAGAATAGT
GTATGCGGCGACCGAGTTGCTCTTGCCCGGCGTCAATACGGGATAATACCGCGCCACATAGCAGAACTTT
AAAAGTGCTCATCATTGGAAAACGTTCTTCGGGGCGAAAACTCTCAAGGATCTTACCGCTGTTGAGATCC
AGTTCGATGTAACCCACTCGTGCACCCAACTGATCTTCAGCATCTTTTACTTTCACCAGCGTTTCTGGGT
GAGCAAAAACAGGAAGGCAAAATGCCGCAAAAAAGGGAATAAGGGCGACACGGAAATGTTGAATACTCAT
ACTCTTCCTTTTTCAATATTATTGAAGCATTTATCAGGGTTATTGTCTCATGAGCGGATACATATTTGAA
TGTATTTAGAAAAATAAACAAATAGGGGTTCCGCGCACATTTCCCCGAAAAGTGCCACCTGTGGCAATTC
CGACGTCAGCATTTGCGATCATTCACGCAGCGCTTATTCAGTTGCTCACTGCGATGTCATAATCATCGCT
ACGAGCTGTGAAAGATGCATAAAGCTCGTACGACGCGTTCGCTCGTCTCCTCACTTCTCCTGCGGTTACC
AAAGGCGTCCTCGTCGTCTTGAAGTTGCGATTATAGATTTACGGCTAGCTCAGTCCTAGGTACAATGCTA
GCGAATTCATTAAAGAGGAGAAAGGTACCATGAGCAAAGGAGAAGAACTTTTCACTGGAGTTGTCCCAAT
TCTTGTTGAATTAGATGGTGATGTTAATGGGCACAAATTTTCTGTCCGTGGAGAGGGTGAAGGTGATGCT
ACAAACGGAAAACTCACCCTTAAATTTATTTGCACTACTGGAAAACTACCTGTTCCGTGGCCAACACTTG
TCACTACTCTGACCTATGGTGTTCAATGCTTTTCCCGTTATCCGGATCACATGAAACGGCATGACTTTTT
CAAGAGTGCCATGCCCGAAGGTTATGTACAGGAACGCACTATATCTTTCAAAGATGACGGGACCTACAAG
ACGCGTGCTGAAGTCAAGTTTGAAGGTGATACCCTTGTTAATCGTATCGAGTTAAAGGGTATTGATTTTA
AAGAAGATGGAAACATTCTTGGACACAAACTCGAGTACAACTTTAACTCACACAATGTATACATCACGGC
AGACAAACAAAAGAATGGAATCAAAGCTAACTTCAAAATTCGCCACAACGTTGAAGATGGTTCCGTTCAA
CTAGCAGACCATTATCAACAAAATACTCCAATTGGCGATGGCCCTGTCCTTTTACCAGACAACCATTACC
TGTCGACACAATCTGTCCTTTCGAAAGATCCCAACGAAAAGCGTGACCACATGGTCCTTCTTGAGTTTGT
AACTGCTGCTGGGATTACACATGGCATGGATGAGCTCTACAAATAAGGATCCAAACTCGAGTAAGGATCT
CCAGGCATCAAATAAAACGAAAGGCTCAGTCGAAAGACTGGGCCTTTCGTTTTATCTGTTGTTTGTCGGT
GAACGCTCTCTACTAGAGTCACACTGGCTCACCTTCGGGTGGGCCTTTCTGCGTTTATAAGTACTCAGCA
TTTGCGATCATTCACGCAGCGCTTATTCAGTTGCTCACTGCGATGTCATAATCATCGCTACGAGCTGTGA
AAGATGCATAAAGCTCGTACGACGCGTTCGCTCGTCTCCTCACTTCTCCTACGGAGCGTTCTGGACACAA
CGTCGTCTTGAAGTTGCGATTATAGATTGACAGCTAGCTCAGTCCTAGGGATTGTGCTAGCGAATTCATT
AAAGAGGAGAAAGGTACCATGGCGAGTAGCGAAGACGTTATCAAAGAGTTCATGCGTTTCAAAGTTCGTA
TGGAAGGTTCCGTTAACGGTCACGAGTTCGAAATCGAAGGTGAAGGTGAAGGTCGTCCGTACGAAGGTAC
CCAGACCGCTAAACTGAAAGTTACCAAAGGTGGTCCGCTGCCGTTCGCTTGGGACATCCTGTCCCCGCAG
TTCCAGTACGGTTCCAAAGCTTACGTTAAACACCCGGCTGACATCCCGGACTACCTGAAACTGTCCTTCC
CGGAAGGTTTCAAATGGGAACGTGTTATGAACTTCGAAGACGGTGGTGTTGTTACCGTTACCCAGGACTC
CTCCCTGCAAGACGGTGAGTTCATCTACAAAGTTAAACTGCGTGGTACCAACTTCCCGTCCGACGGTCCG
GTTATGCAGAAAAAAACCATGGGTTGGGAAGCTTCCACCGAACGTATGTACCCGGAAGACGGTGCTCTGA
AAGGTGAAATCAAAATGCGTCTGAAACTGAAAGACGGTGGTCACTACGACGCTGAAGTTAAAACCACCTA
CATGGCTAAAAAACCGGTTCAGCTGCCGGGTGCTTACAAAACCGACATCAAACTGGACATCACCTCCCAC
AACGAAGACTACACCATCGTTGAACAGTACGAACGTGCTGAAGGTCGTCACTCCACCGGTGCTTAAGGAT
CCAAACTCGAGTAAGGATCTCCAGGCATCAAATAAAACGAAAGGCTCAGTCGAAAGACTGGGCCTTTCGT
TTTATCTGTTGTTTGTCGGTGAACGCTCTCTACTAGAGTCACACTGGCTCACCTTCGGGTGGGCCTTTCT
GCGTTTATAC
